Addgene plasmid #113458: pcDNA3.1 NL-BCL2L1
Purpose: NanoLuc-BCL2L1 expression vector (positive control together with pcDNA3.1 PA-mCit-BAD)
Depositing lab: Erich Wanker. Publication: LuTHy: a double-readout bioluminescence-based two-hybrid technology for quantitative mapping of protein-protein interactions in mammalian cells. Trepte P, Kruse S, Kostova S, Hoffmann S, Buntru A, Tempelmeier A, Secker C, Diez L, Schulz A, Klockmeier K, Zenkner M, Golusik S, Rau K, Schnoegl S, Garner CC, Wanker EE. Mol Syst Biol. 2018 Jul 11;14(7):e8071. doi: 10.15252/msb.20178071. PubMed 29997244.
Backbone
  Vector backbone: pcDNA3.1
  Backbone size w/o insert (bp): 5428
  Total vector size (bp): 6658
  Vector type: Mammalian Expression, Luciferase
  Selectable markers: Neomycin (select with G418)
Growth in bacteria
  Bacterial resistance: Ampicillin, 100 μg/mL
  Growth temperature: 37°C
  Growth strain: DH5alpha
  Copy number: High Copy
Gene/Insert
  Gene/Insert name: BCL2 like 1
  Species: H. sapiens (human)
  Insert size (bp): 742
  GenBank ID: CCDS13189.1
  Entrez Gene: BCL2L1 (a.k.a. BCL-XL/S, BCL2L, BCLX, Bcl-X, PPP1R52)
  Promoter: CMV
  Tag / fusion protein: cmyc-NanoLuc (N terminal on insert)
  Cloning method: Gateway Cloning
  Sequencing primers: 5′ GAACGGCAACAAAATTATCGAC; 3′ TAGAAGGCACAGTCGAGGCT
Terms and licenses: Academic/Nonprofit Terms; Industry Terms: Not Available to Industry
How to cite: pcDNA3.1 NL-BCL2L1 was a gift from Erich Wanker (Addgene plasmid # 113458 ; http://n2t.net/addgene:113458 ; RRID:Addgene_113458)
