[The description below was written by a language model from this plasmid's Addgene catalogue record and pLannotate feature annotations shown in this document.]
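Description:
pcDNA3.1 NL-BCL2L1 is a mammalian expression plasmid of about 6.66 kb, built on the pcDNA3.1 backbone, that produces human BCL2L1 (BCL-X) fused at its N terminus to a cMyc-tagged NanoLuc luciferase. It is maintained in E. coli through a high-copy ColE1/pUC-type origin with ampicillin selection from the β-lactamase gene, and it also carries an f1 phage origin. For mammalian cells, an SV40 early promoter drives the neomycin phosphotransferase gene, followed by an SV40 polyadenylation signal, allowing G418 selection of stable transfectants. Short annotated fragments (HIV-1 LTR, ble, lacI, bom) appear to be small backbone remnants or similarity hits rather than functional parts.

The expression cassette runs from the CMV immediate-early enhancer and promoter, past a T7 promoter, into the human codon-optimized NanoLuc coding sequence. This is followed by an attB1 site, the BCL2L1 open reading frame, an attB2 site and the bovine growth hormone polyadenylation signal. The flanking attB sites reflect Gateway recombination of the BCL2L1 ORF into a NanoLuc destination vector, with attB1 translated as a linker between luciferase and insert. The cMyc tag listed in the catalogue is not annotated separately in the feature tables.

The construct belongs to a bioluminescence-based two-hybrid system for quantifying protein-protein interactions in mammalian cells, in which a NanoLuc fusion acts as the luminescent donor. Co-expressed with the partner plasmid encoding PA-mCit-BAD, it serves as a positive control for the assay. The depositor and sequencing-derived records show the same feature order and differ by only a few nucleotides in length.
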