Features (pLannotate 1.2.2; 23 found; start..end, strand, type, name):
     30..82      -  misc_feature   bom (fragment): basis of mobility region from pBR322
    237..616     +  enhancer       CMV enhancer: human cytomegalovirus immediate early enhancer
    617..820     +  promoter       CMV promoter: human cytomegalovirus (CMV) immediate early promoter
    816..849     +  LTR            5' LTR (truncated) (fragment): truncated 5' long terminal repeat (LTR) from HIV-1
    865..883     +  promoter       T7 promoter: promoter for bacteriophage T7 RNA polymerase
    937..1448    +  CDS            Nluc (fragment): NanoLuc® luciferase human codon-optimized
   1455..1479    +  protein_bind   attB1: mutant version of attB; recombination site for the Gateway® BP reaction BP Clonase™
   1485..2183    +  CDS            BCL2L1: B2CL1_HUMAN - Also known as BCL2L, BCLX. Experimental evidence at protein level: Swiss-Prot protein existence level 1. Isoform Bcl-X(S) promotes apoptosis. From Homo sapiens (Human).
   2188..2212    -  protein_bind   attB2: mutant version of attB; recombination site for the Gateway® BP reaction BP Clonase™
   2260..2484    +  polyA_signal   bGH poly(A) signal: bovine growth hormone polyadenylation signal
   2488..2509    +  promoter       SV40 promoter (fragment): SV40 enhancer and early promoter
   2530..2958    +  rep_origin     f1 ori (sequence partly withheld): f1 bacteriophage origin of replication; arrow indicates direction of (+) strand synthesis
   2972..3301    +  promoter       SV40 promoter: SV40 enhancer and early promoter
   3368..4159    +  CDS            neo: KKA2_KLEPN - Also known as kan, nptII. Experimental evidence at protein level: Swiss-Prot protein existence level 1. Resistance to kanamycin, neomycin, paromomycin, ribostamycin, butirosin and gentamicin B. From Klebsiella pneumoniae.
   4183..4341    +  CDS            ble (fragment): BLE_KLEPN - Experimental evidence at protein level: Swiss-Prot protein existence level 1. Binding protein with a strong affinity to the bleomycin family of antibiotics. Binds to CL990; an antimitotic-antibiotic compound. From Klebsiella pneumoniae.
   4336..4457    +  polyA_signal   SV40 poly(A) signal: SV40 polyadenylation signal
   4530..4546    -  protein_bind   lac operator: The lac repressor binds to the lac operator to inhibit transcription in E. coli. This inhibition can be relieved by adding lactose or isopropyl-β-D-thiogalactopyranoside (IPTG). lac repressor encoded by lacI
   4554..4584    -  promoter       lac promoter: promoter for the E. coli lac operon
   4599..4620    -  protein_bind   CAP binding site: CAP binding activates transcription in the presence of cAMP. E. coli catabolite activator protein
   4633..4725    -  CDS            lacI (fragment): lac repressor; lacI; The lac repressor binds to the lac operator to inhibit transcription in E. coli. This inhibition can be relieved by adding lactose or isopropyl-β-D-thiogalactopyranoside (IPTG).
   4908..5493    -  rep_origin     ori: high-copy-number ColE1/pMB1/pBR322/pUC origin of replication
   5664..6524    -  CDS            AmpR: β-lactamase; bla; confers resistance to ampicillin, carbenicillin, and related antibiotics
   6525..6629    -  promoter       AmpR promoter: bla
>Addgene plasmid #113458 | pcDNA3.1 NL-BCL2L1 | depositor full sequence | sequence record 214039 | pcDNA3.1 NL-BCL2L1 sequence 6658 bps
TCGACGGATCGGGAGATCTCCCGATCCCCTATGGTGCACTCTCAGTACAATCTGCTCTGATGCCGCATAG
TTAAGCCAGTATCTGCTCCCTGCTTGTGTGTTGGAGGTCGCTGAGTAGTGCGCGAGCAAAATTTAAGCTA
CAACAAGGCAAGGCTTGACCGACAATTGCATGAAGAATCTGCTTAGGGTTAGGCGTTTTGCGCTGCTTCG
CGATGTACGGGCCAGATATACGCGTTGACATTGATTATTGACTAGTTATTAATAGTAATCAATTACGGGG
TCATTAGTTCATAGCCCATATATGGAGTTCCGCGTTACATAACTTACGGTAAATGGCCCGCCTGGCTGAC
CGCCCAACGACCCCCGCCCATTGACGTCAATAATGACGTATGTTCCCATAGTAACGCCAATAGGGACTTT
CCATTGACGTCAATGGGTGGAGTATTTACGGTAAACTGCCCACTTGGCAGTACATCAAGTGTATCATATG
CCAAGTACGCCCCCTATTGACGTCAATGACGGTAAATGGCCCGCCTGGCATTATGCCCAGTACATGACCT
TATGGGACTTTCCTACTTGGCAGTACATCTACGTATTAGTCATCGCTATTACCATGGTGATGCGGTTTTG
GCAGTACATCAATGGGCGTGGATAGCGGTTTGACTCACGGGGATTTCCAAGTCTCCACCCCATTGACGTC
AATGGGAGTTTGTTTTGGCACCAAAATCAACGGGACTTTCCAAAATGTCGTAACAACTCCGCCCCATTGA
CGCAAATGGGCGGTAGGCGTGTACGGTGGGAGGTCTATATAAGCAGAGCTCTCTGGCTAACTAGAGAACC
CACTGCTTACTGGCTTATCGAAATTAATACGACTCACTATAGGGAGACCCAAGCTGGCTAGCACCATGGA
ACAGAAACTGATCTCTGAAGAAGACCTGGTCTTCACACTCGAAGATTTCGTTGGGGACTGGCGACAGACA
GCCGGCTACAACCTGGACCAAGTCCTTGAACAGGGAGGTGTGTCCAGTTTGTTTCAGAATCTCGGGGTGT
CCGTAACTCCGATCCAAAGGATTGTCCTGAGCGGTGAAAATGGGCTGAAGATCGACATCCATGTCATCAT
CCCGTATGAAGGTCTGAGCGGCGACCAAATGGGCCAGATCGAAAAAATTTTTAAGGTGGTGTACCCTGTG
GATGATCATCACTTTAAGGTGATCCTGCACTATGGCACACTGGTAATCGACGGGGTTACGCCGAACATGA
TCGACTATTTCGGACGGCCGTATGAAGGCATCGCCGTGTTCGACGGCAAAAAGATCACTGTAACAGGGAC
CCTGTGGAACGGCAACAAAATTATCGACGAGCGCCTGATCAACCCCGACGGCTCCCTGCTGTTCCGAGTA
ACCATCAACGGAGTGACCGGCTGGCGGCTGTGCGAACGCATTCTGGCGAAGCTTACAAGTTTGTACAAAA
AAGCAGGCTCCACCATGTCTCAGAGCAACCGGGAGCTGGTGGTTGACTTTCTCTCCTACAAGCTTTCCCA
GAAAGGATACAGCTGGAGTCAGTTTAGTGATGTGGAAGAGAACAGGACTGAGGCCCCAGAAGGGACTGAA
TCGGAGATGGAGACCCCCAGTGCCATCAATGGCAACCCATCCTGGCACCTGGCAGACAGCCCCGCGGTGA
ATGGAGCCACTGGCCACAGCAGCAGTTTGGATGCCCGGGAGGTGATCCCCATGGCAGCAGTAAAGCAAGC
GCTGAGGGAGGCAGGCGACGAGTTTGAACTGCGGTACCGGCGGGCATTCAGTGACCTGACATCCCAGCTC
CACATCACCCCAGGGACAGCATATCAGAGCTTTGAACAGGTAGTGAATGAACTCTTCCGGGATGGGGTAA
ACTGGGGTCGCATTGTGGCCTTTTTCTCCTTCGGCGGGGCACTGTGCGTGGAAAGCGTAGACAAGGAGAT
GCAGGTATTGGTGAGTCGGATCGCAGCTTGGATGGCCACTTACCTGAATGACCACCTAGAGCCTTGGATC
CAGGAGAACGGCGGCTGGGATACTTTTGTGGAACTCTATGGGAACAATGCAGCAGCCGAGAGCCGAAAGG
GCCAGGAACGCTTCAACCGCTGGTTCCTGACGGGCATGACTGTGGCCGGCGTGGTTCTGCTGGGCTCACT
CTTCAGTCGGAAATAGGACCCAGCTTTCTTGTACAAAGTGGTGTAACTCGAGTCTAGAGGGCCCGTTTAA
ACCCGCTGATCAGCCTCGACTGTGCCTTCTAGTTGCCAGCCATCTGTTGTTTGCCCCTCCCCCGTGCCTT
CCTTGACCCTGGAAGGTGCCACTCCCACTGTCCTTTCCTAATAAAATGAGGAAATTGCATCGCATTGTCT
GAGTAGGTGTCATTCTATTCTGGGGGGTGGGGTGGGGCAGGACAGCAAGGGGGAGGATTGGGAAGACAAT
AGCAGGCATGCTGGGGATGCGGTGGGCTCTATGGCTTCTGAGGCGGAAAGAACCAGCTGGGGCTCTAGGG
GGTATCCCC
[124 nt withheld, positions 2530-2653]
C
[91 nt withheld, positions 2655-2745]
A
[49 nt withheld, positions 2747-2795]
CCTTTGACGTTGGAGTCCACGTTCTTT
[37 nt withheld, positions 2823-2859]
ACCCTATCTCGGTCTATTCTTTTGATTTATAAGGGATTTTGCCGATTTCGGCCTATTGGTTAAAAAATGA
GCTGATTTAACAAAAATTTAACGCGAATTAATTCTGTGGAATGTGTGTCAGTTAGGGTGTGGAAAGTCCC
CAGGCTCCCCAGCAGGCAGAAGTATGCAAAGCATGCATCTCAATTAGTCAGCAACCAGGTGTGGAAAGTC
CCCAGGCTCCCCAGCAGGCAGAAGTATGCAAAGCATGCATCTCAATTAGTCAGCAACCATAGTCCCGCCC
CTAACTCCGCCCATCCCGCCCCTAACTCCGCCCAGTTCCGCCCATTCTCCGCCCCATGGCTGACTAATTT
TTTTTATTTATGCAGAGGCCGAGGCCGCCTCTGCCTCTGAGCTATTCCAGAAGTAGTGAGGAGGCTTTTT
TGGAGGCCTAGGCTTTTGCAAAAAGCTCCCGGGAGCTTGTATATCCATTTTCGGATCTGATCAAGAGACA
GGATGAGGATCGTTTCGCATGATTGAACAAGATGGATTGCACGCAGGTTCTCCGGCCGCTTGGGTGGAGA
GGCTATTCGGCTATGACTGGGCACAACAGACAATCGGCTGCTCTGATGCCGCCGTGTTCCGGCTGTCAGC
GCAGGGGCGCCCGGTTCTTTTTGTCAAGACCGACCTGTCCGGTGCCCTGAATGAACTGCAGGACGAGGCA
GCGCGGCTATCGTGGCTGGCCACGACGGGCGTTCCTTGCGCAGCTGTGCTCGACGTTGTCACTGAAGCGG
GAAGGGACTGGCTGCTATTGGGCGAAGTGCCGGGGCAGGATCTCCTGTCATCTCACCTTGCTCCTGCCGA
GAAAGTATCCATCATGGCTGATGCAATGCGGCGGCTGCATACGCTTGATCCGGCTACCTGCCCATTCGAC
CACCAAGCGAAACATCGCATCGAGCGAGCACGTACTCGGATGGAAGCCGGTCTTGTCGATCAGGATGATC
TGGACGAAGAGCATCAGGGGCTCGCGCCAGCCGAACTGTTCGCCAGGCTCAAGGCGCGCATGCCCGACGG
CGAGGATCTCGTCGTGACCCATGGCGATGCCTGCTTGCCGAATATCATGGTGGAAAATGGCCGCTTTTCT
GGATTCATCGACTGTGGCCGGCTGGGTGTGGCGGACCGCTATCAGGACATAGCGTTGGCTACCCGTGATA
TTGCTGAAGAGCTTGGCGGCGAATGGGCTGACCGCTTCCTCGTGCTTTACGGTATCGCCGCTCCCGATTC
GCAGCGCATCGCCTTCTATCGCCTTCTTGACGAGTTCTTCTGAGCGGGACTCTGGGGTTCGAAATGACCG
ACCAAGCGACGCCCAACCTGCCATCACGAGATTTCGATTCCACCGCCGCCTTCTATGAAAGGTTGGGCTT
CGGAATCGTTTTCCGGGACGCCGGCTGGATGATCCTCCAGCGCGGGGATCTCATGCTGGAGTTCTTCGCC
CACCCCAACTTGTTTATTGCAGCTTATAATGGTTACAAATAAAGCAATAGCATCACAAATTTCACAAATA
AAGCATTTTTTTCACTGCATTCTAGTTGTGGTTTGTCCAAACTCATCAATGTATCTTATCATGTCTGTAT
ACCGTCGACCTCTAGCTAGAGCTTGGCGTAATCATGGTCATAGCTGTTTCCTGTGTGAAATTGTTATCCG
CTCACAATTCCACACAACATACGAGCCGGAAGCATAAAGTGTAAAGCCTGGGGTGCCTAATGAGTGAGCT
AACTCACATTAATTGCGTTGCGCTCACTGCCCGCTTTCCAGTCGGGAAACCTGTCGTGCCAGCTGCATTA
ATGAATCGGCCAACGCGCGGGGAGAGGCGGTTTGCGTATTGGGCGCTCTTCCGCTTCCTCGCTCACTGAC
TCGCTGCGCTCGGTCGTTCGGCTGCGGCGAGCGGTATCAGCTCACTCAAAGGCGGTAATACGGTTATCCA
CAGAATCAGGGGATAACGCAGGAAAGAACATGTGAGCAAAAGGCCAGCAAAAGGCCAGGAACCGTAAAAA
GGCCGCGTTGCTGGCGTTTTTCCATAGGCTCCGCCCCCCTGACGAGCATCACAAAAATCGACGCTCAAGT
CAGAGGTGGCGAAACCCGACAGGACTATAAAGATACCAGGCGTTTCCCCCTGGAAGCTCCCTCGTGCGCT
CTCCTGTTCCGACCCTGCCGCTTACCGGATACCTGTCCGCCTTTCTCCCTTCGGGAAGCGTGGCGCTTTC
TCATAGCTCACGCTGTAGGTATCTCAGTTCGGTGTAGGTCGTTCGCTCCAAGCTGGGCTGTGTGCACGAA
CCCCCCGTTCAGCCCGACCGCTGCGCCTTATCCGGTAACTATCGTCTTGAGTCCAACCCGGTAAGACACG
ACTTATCGCCACTGGCAGCAGCCACTGGTAACAGGATTAGCAGAGCGAGGTATGTAGGCGGTGCTACAGA
GTTCTTGAAGTGGTGGCCTAACTACGGCTACACTAGAAGAACAGTATTTGGTATCTGCGCTCTGCTGAAG
CCAGTTACCTTCGGAAAAAGAGTTGGTAGCTCTTGATCCGGCAAACAAACCACCGCTGGTAGCGGTTTTT
TTGTTTGCAAGCAGCAGATTACGCGCAGAAAAAAAGGATCTCAAGAAGATCCTTTGATCTTTTCTACGGG
GTCTGACGCTCAGTGGAACGAAAACTCACGTTAAGGGATTTTGGTCATGAGATTATCAAAAAGGATCTTC
ACCTAGATCCTTTTAAATTAAAAATGAAGTTTTAAATCAATCTAAAGTATATATGAGTAAACTTGGTCTG
ACAGTTACCAATGCTTAATCAGTGAGGCACCTATCTCAGCGATCTGTCTATTTCGTTCATCCATAGTTGC
CTGACTCCCCGTCGTGTAGATAACTACGATACGGGAGGGCTTACCATCTGGCCCCAGTGCTGCAATGATA
CCGCGAGACCCACGCTCACCGGCTCCAGATTTATCAGCAATAAACCAGCCAGCCGGAAGGGCCGAGCGCA
GAAGTGGTCCTGCAACTTTATCCGCCTCCATCCAGTCTATTAATTGTTGCCGGGAAGCTAGAGTAAGTAG
TTCGCCAGTTAATAGTTTGCGCAACGTTGTTGCCATTGCTACAGGCATCGTGGTGTCACGCTCGTCGTTT
GGTATGGCTTCATTCAGCTCCGGTTCCCAACGATCAAGGCGAGTTACATGATCCCCCATGTTGTGCAAAA
AAGCGGTTAGCTCCTTCGGTCCTCCGATCGTTGTCAGAAGTAAGTTGGCCGCAGTGTTATCACTCATGGT
TATGGCAGCACTGCATAATTCTCTTACTGTCATGCCATCCGTAAGATGCTTTTCTGTGACTGGTGAGTAC
TCAACCAAGTCATTCTGAGAATAGTGTATGCGGCGACCGAGTTGCTCTTGCCCGGCGTCAATACGGGATA
ATACCGCGCCACATAGCAGAACTTTAAAAGTGCTCATCATTGGAAAACGTTCTTCGGGGCGAAAACTCTC
AAGGATCTTACCGCTGTTGAGATCCAGTTCGATGTAACCCACTCGTGCACCCAACTGATCTTCAGCATCT
TTTACTTTCACCAGCGTTTCTGGGTGAGCAAAAACAGGAAGGCAAAATGCCGCAAAAAAGGGAATAAGGG
CGACACGGAAATGTTGAATACTCATACTCTTCCTTTTTCAATATTATTGAAGCATTTATCAGGGTTATTG
TCTCATGAGCGGATACATATTTGAATGTATTTAGAAAAATAAACAAATAGGGGTTCCGCGCACATTTCCC
CGAAAAGTGCCACCTGACG
