Features (pLannotate 1.2.2; 23 found; start..end, strand, type, name):
    130..509     +  enhancer       CMV enhancer: human cytomegalovirus immediate early enhancer
    510..713     +  promoter       CMV promoter: human cytomegalovirus (CMV) immediate early promoter
    709..742     +  LTR            5' LTR (truncated) (fragment): truncated 5' long terminal repeat (LTR) from HIV-1
    758..776     +  promoter       T7 promoter: promoter for bacteriophage T7 RNA polymerase
    830..1341    +  CDS            Nluc (fragment): NanoLuc® luciferase human codon-optimized
   1348..1372    +  protein_bind   attB1: mutant version of attB; recombination site for the Gateway® BP reaction BP Clonase™
   1378..2076    +  CDS            BCL2L1: B2CL1_HUMAN - Also known as BCL2L, BCLX. Experimental evidence at protein level: Swiss-Prot protein existence level 1. Isoform Bcl-X(S) promotes apoptosis. From Homo sapiens (Human).
   2081..2105    -  protein_bind   attB2: mutant version of attB; recombination site for the Gateway® BP reaction BP Clonase™
   2153..2377    +  polyA_signal   bGH poly(A) signal: bovine growth hormone polyadenylation signal
   2381..2402    +  promoter       SV40 promoter (fragment): SV40 enhancer and early promoter
   2423..2851    +  rep_origin     f1 ori (sequence partly withheld): f1 bacteriophage origin of replication; arrow indicates direction of (+) strand synthesis
   2865..3194    +  promoter       SV40 promoter: SV40 enhancer and early promoter
   3261..4052    +  CDS            neo: KKA2_KLEPN - Also known as kan, nptII. Experimental evidence at protein level: Swiss-Prot protein existence level 1. Resistance to kanamycin, neomycin, paromomycin, ribostamycin, butirosin and gentamicin B. From Klebsiella pneumoniae.
   4076..4234    +  CDS            ble (fragment): BLE_KLEPN - Experimental evidence at protein level: Swiss-Prot protein existence level 1. Binding protein with a strong affinity to the bleomycin family of antibiotics. Binds to CL990; an antimitotic-antibiotic compound. From Klebsiella pneumoniae.
   4229..4350    +  polyA_signal   SV40 poly(A) signal: SV40 polyadenylation signal
   4423..4439    -  protein_bind   lac operator: The lac repressor binds to the lac operator to inhibit transcription in E. coli. This inhibition can be relieved by adding lactose or isopropyl-β-D-thiogalactopyranoside (IPTG). lac repressor encoded by lacI
   4447..4477    -  promoter       lac promoter: promoter for the E. coli lac operon
   4492..4513    -  protein_bind   CAP binding site: CAP binding activates transcription in the presence of cAMP. E. coli catabolite activator protein
   4526..4618    -  CDS            lacI (fragment): lac repressor; lacI; The lac repressor binds to the lac operator to inhibit transcription in E. coli. This inhibition can be relieved by adding lactose or isopropyl-β-D-thiogalactopyranoside (IPTG).
   4801..5389    -  rep_origin     ori: high-copy-number ColE1/pMB1/pBR322/pUC origin of replication
   5560..6420    -  CDS            AmpR: β-lactamase; bla; confers resistance to ampicillin, carbenicillin, and related antibiotics
   6421..6525    -  promoter       AmpR promoter: bla
   6584..6636    -  misc_feature   bom (fragment): basis of mobility region from pBR322
>Addgene plasmid #113458 | pcDNA3.1 NL-BCL2L1 | addgene full sequence | sequence record 218343 | Addgene NGS Result
TCGCTGAGTAGTGCGCGAGCAAAATTTAAGCTACAACAAGGCAAGGCTTGACCGACAATTGCATGAAGAA
TCTGCTTAGGGTTAGGCGTTTTGCGCTGCTTCGCGATGTACGGGCCAGATATACGCGTTGACATTGATTA
TTGACTAGTTATTAATAGTAATCAATTACGGGGTCATTAGTTCATAGCCCATATATGGAGTTCCGCGTTA
CATAACTTACGGTAAATGGCCCGCCTGGCTGACCGCCCAACGACCCCCGCCCATTGACGTCAATAATGAC
GTATGTTCCCATAGTAACGCCAATAGGGACTTTCCATTGACGTCAATGGGTGGAGTATTTACGGTAAACT
GCCCACTTGGCAGTACATCAAGTGTATCATATGCCAAGTACGCCCCCTATTGACGTCAATGACGGTAAAT
GGCCCGCCTGGCATTATGCCCAGTACATGACCTTATGGGACTTTCCTACTTGGCAGTACATCTACGTATT
AGTCATCGCTATTACCATGGTGATGCGGTTTTGGCAGTACATCAATGGGCGTGGATAGCGGTTTGACTCA
CGGGGATTTCCAAGTCTCCACCCCATTGACGTCAATGGGAGTTTGTTTTGGCACCAAAATCAACGGGACT
TTCCAAAATGTCGTAACAACTCCGCCCCATTGACGCAAATGGGCGGTAGGCGTGTACGGTGGGAGGTCTA
TATAAGCAGAGCTCTCTGGCTAACTAGAGAACCCACTGCTTACTGGCTTATCGAAATTAATACGACTCAC
TATAGGGAGACCCAAGCTGGCTAGCACCATGGAACAGAAACTGATCTCTGAAGAAGACCTGGTCTTCACA
CTCGAAGATTTCGTTGGGGACTGGCGACAGACAGCCGGCTACAACCTGGACCAAGTCCTTGAACAGGGAG
GTGTGTCCAGTTTGTTTCAGAATCTCGGGGTGTCCGTAACTCCGATCCAAAGGATTGTCCTGAGCGGTGA
AAATGGGCTGAAGATCGACATCCATGTCATCATCCCGTATGAAGGTCTGAGCGGCGACCAAATGGGCCAG
ATCGAAAAAATTTTTAAGGTGGTGTACCCTGTGGATGATCATCACTTTAAGGTGATCCTGCACTATGGCA
CACTGGTAATCGACGGGGTTACGCCGAACATGATCGACTATTTCGGACGGCCGTATGAAGGCATCGCCGT
GTTCGACGGCAAAAAGATCACTGTAACAGGGACCCTGTGGAACGGCAACAAAATTATCGACGAGCGCCTG
ATCAACCCCGACGGCTCCCTGCTGTTCCGAGTAACCATCAACGGAGTGACCGGCTGGCGGCTGTGCGAAC
GCATTCTGGCGAAGCTTACAAGTTTGTACAAAAAAGCAGGCTCCACCATGTCTCAGAGCAACCGGGAGCT
GGTGGTTGACTTTCTCTCCTACAAGCTTTCCCAGAAAGGATACAGCTGGAGTCAGTTTAGTGATGTGGAA
GAGAACAGGACTGAGGCCCCAGAAGGGACTGAATCGGAGATGGAGACCCCCAGTGCCATCAATGGCAACC
CATCCTGGCACCTGGCAGACAGCCCCGCGGTGAATGGAGCCACTGGCCACAGCAGCAGTTTGGATGCCCG
GGAGGTGATCCCCATGGCAGCAGTAAAGCAAGCGCTGAGGGAGGCAGGCGACGAGTTTGAACTGCGGTAC
CGGCGGGCATTCAGTGACCTGACATCCCAGCTCCACATCACCCCAGGGACAGCATATCAGAGCTTTGAAC
AGGTAGTGAATGAACTCTTCCGGGATGGGGTAAACTGGGGTCGCATTGTGGCCTTTTTCTCCTTCGGCGG
GGCACTGTGCGTGGAAAGCGTAGACAAGGAGATGCAGGTATTGGTGAGTCGGATCGCAGCTTGGATGGCC
ACTTACCTGAATGACCACCTAGAGCCTTGGATCCAGGAGAACGGCGGCTGGGATACTTTTGTGGAACTCT
ATGGGAACAATGCAGCAGCCGAGAGCCGAAAGGGCCAGGAACGCTTCAACCGCTGGTTCCTGACGGGCAT
GACTGTGGCCGGCGTGGTTCTGCTGGGCTCACTCTTCAGTCGGAAATAGGACCCAGCTTTCTTGTACAAA
GTGGTGTAACTCGAGTCTAGAGGGCCCGTTTAAACCCGCTGATCAGCCTCGACTGTGCCTTCTAGTTGCC
AGCCATCTGTTGTTTGCCCCTCCCCCGTGCCTTCCTTGACCCTGGAAGGTGCCACTCCCACTGTCCTTTC
CTAATAAAATGAGGAAATTGCATCGCATTGTCTGAGTAGGTGTCATTCTATTCTGGGGGGTGGGGTGGGG
CAGGACAGCAAGGGGGAGGATTGGGAAGACAATAGCAGGCATGCTGGGGATGCGGTGGGCTCTATGGCTT
CTGAGGCGGAAAGAACCAGCTGGGGCTCTAGGGGGTATCCCC
[124 nt withheld, positions 2423-2546]
C
[91 nt withheld, positions 2548-2638]
A
[49 nt withheld, positions 2640-2688]
CCTTTGACGTTGGAGTCCACGTTCTTT
[37 nt withheld, positions 2716-2752]
ACCCTATCTCGGTCTATTCTTTTGATTTATAAGGGATTTTGCCGATTTCGGCCTATTGGTTAAAAAATGA
GCTGATTTAACAAAAATTTAACGCGAATTAATTCTGTGGAATGTGTGTCAGTTAGGGTGTGGAAAGTCCC
CAGGCTCCCCAGCAGGCAGAAGTATGCAAAGCATGCATCTCAATTAGTCAGCAACCAGGTGTGGAAAGTC
CCCAGGCTCCCCAGCAGGCAGAAGTATGCAAAGCATGCATCTCAATTAGTCAGCAACCATAGTCCCGCCC
CTAACTCCGCCCATCCCGCCCCTAACTCCGCCCAGTTCCGCCCATTCTCCGCCCCATGGCTGACTAATTT
TTTTTATTTATGCAGAGGCCGAGGCCGCCTCTGCCTCTGAGCTATTCCAGAAGTAGTGAGGAGGCTTTTT
TGGAGGCCTAGGCTTTTGCAAAAAGCTCCCGGGAGCTTGTATATCCATTTTCGGATCTGATCAAGAGACA
GGATGAGGATCGTTTCGCATGATTGAACAAGATGGATTGCACGCAGGTTCTCCGGCCGCTTGGGTGGAGA
GGCTATTCGGCTATGACTGGGCACAACAGACAATCGGCTGCTCTGATGCCGCCGTGTTCCGGCTGTCAGC
GCAGGGGCGCCCGGTTCTTTTTGTCAAGACCGACCTGTCCGGTGCCCTGAATGAACTGCAGGACGAGGCA
GCGCGGCTATCGTGGCTGGCCACGACGGGCGTTCCTTGCGCAGCTGTGCTCGACGTTGTCACTGAAGCGG
GAAGGGACTGGCTGCTATTGGGCGAAGTGCCGGGGCAGGATCTCCTGTCATCTCACCTTGCTCCTGCCGA
GAAAGTATCCATCATGGCTGATGCAATGCGGCGGCTGCATACGCTTGATCCGGCTACCTGCCCATTCGAC
CACCAAGCGAAACATCGCATCGAGCGAGCACGTACTCGGATGGAAGCCGGTCTTGTCGATCAGGATGATC
TGGACGAAGAGCATCAGGGGCTCGCGCCAGCCGAACTGTTCGCCAGGCTCAAGGCGCGCATGCCCGACGG
CGAGGATCTCGTCGTGACCCATGGCGATGCCTGCTTGCCGAATATCATGGTGGAAAATGGCCGCTTTTCT
GGATTCATCGACTGTGGCCGGCTGGGTGTGGCGGACCGCTATCAGGACATAGCGTTGGCTACCCGTGATA
TTGCTGAAGAGCTTGGCGGCGAATGGGCTGACCGCTTCCTCGTGCTTTACGGTATCGCCGCTCCCGATTC
GCAGCGCATCGCCTTCTATCGCCTTCTTGACGAGTTCTTCTGAGCGGGACTCTGGGGTTCGAAATGACCG
ACCAAGCGACGCCCAACCTGCCATCACGAGATTTCGATTCCACCGCCGCCTTCTATGAAAGGTTGGGCTT
CGGAATCGTTTTCCGGGACGCCGGCTGGATGATCCTCCAGCGCGGGGATCTCATGCTGGAGTTCTTCGCC
CACCCCAACTTGTTTATTGCAGCTTATAATGGTTACAAATAAAGCAATAGCATCACAAATTTCACAAATA
AAGCATTTTTTTCACTGCATTCTAGTTGTGGTTTGTCCAAACTCATCAATGTATCTTATCATGTCTGTAT
ACCGTCGACCTCTAGCTAGAGCTTGGCGTAATCATGGTCATAGCTGTTTCCTGTGTGAAATTGTTATCCG
CTCACAATTCCACACAACATACGAGCCGGAAGCATAAAGTGTAAAGCCTGGGGTGCCTAATGAGTGAGCT
AACTCACATTAATTGCGTTGCGCTCACTGCCCGCTTTCCAGTCGGGAAACCTGTCGTGCCAGCTGCATTA
ATGAATCGGCCAACGCGCGGGGAGAGGCGGTTTGCGTATTGGGCGCTCTTCCGCTTCCTCGCTCACTGAC
TCGCTGCGCTCGGTCGTTCGGCTGCGGCGAGCGGTATCAGCTCACTCAAAGGCGGTAATACGGTTATCCA
CAGAATCAGGGGATAACGCAGGAAAGAACATGTGAGCAAAAGGCCAGCAAAAGGCCAGGAACCGTAAAAA
GGCCGCGTTGCTGGCGTTTTTCCATAGGCTCCGCCCCCCTGACGAGCATCACAAAAATCGACGCTCAAGT
CAGAGGTGGCGAAACCCGACAGGACTATAAAGATACCAGGCGTTTCCCCCTGGAAGCTCCCTCGTGCGCT
CTCCTGTTCCGACCCTGCCGCTTACCGGATACCTGTCCGCCTTTCTCCCTTCGGGAAGCGTGGCGCTTTC
TCATAGCTCACGCTGTAGGTATCTCAGTTCGGTGTAGGTCGTTCGCTCCAAGCTGGGCTGTGTGCACGAA
CCCCCCGTTCAGCCCGACCGCTGCGCCTTATCCGGTAACTATCGTCTTGAGTCCAACCCGGTAAGACACG
ACTTATCGCCACTGGCAGCAGCCACTGGTAACAGGATTAGCAGAGCGAGGTATGTAGGCGGTGCTACAGA
GTTCTTGAAGTGGTGGCCTAACTACGGCTACACTAGAAGAACAGTATTTGGTATCTGCGCTCTGCTGAAG
CCAGTTACCTTCGGAAAAAGAGTTGGTAGCTCTTGATCCGGCAAACAAACCACCGCTGGTAGCGGTGGTT
TTTTTGTTTGCAAGCAGCAGATTACGCGCAGAAAAAAAGGATCTCAAGAAGATCCTTTGATCTTTTCTAC
GGGGTCTGACGCTCAGTGGAACGAAAACTCACGTTAAGGGATTTTGGTCATGAGATTATCAAAAAGGATC
TTCACCTAGATCCTTTTAAATTAAAAATGAAGTTTTAAATCAATCTAAAGTATATATGAGTAAACTTGGT
CTGACAGTTACCAATGCTTAATCAGTGAGGCACCTATCTCAGCGATCTGTCTATTTCGTTCATCCATAGT
TGCCTGACTCCCCGTCGTGTAGATAACTACGATACGGGAGGGCTTACCATCTGGCCCCAGTGCTGCAATG
ATACCGCGAGACCCACGCTCACCGGCTCCAGATTTATCAGCAATAAACCAGCCAGCCGGAAGGGCCGAGC
GCAGAAGTGGTCCTGCAACTTTATCCGCCTCCATCCAGTCTATTAATTGTTGCCGGGAAGCTAGAGTAAG
TAGTTCGCCAGTTAATAGTTTGCGCAACGTTGTTGCCATTGCTACAGGCATCGTGGTGTCACGCTCGTCG
TTTGGTATGGCTTCATTCAGCTCCGGTTCCCAACGATCAAGGCGAGTTACATGATCCCCCATGTTGTGCA
AAAAAGCGGTTAGCTCCTTCGGTCCTCCGATCGTTGTCAGAAGTAAGTTGGCCGCAGTGTTATCACTCAT
GGTTATGGCAGCACTGCATAATTCTCTTACTGTCATGCCATCCGTAAGATGCTTTTCTGTGACTGGTGAG
TACTCAACCAAGTCATTCTGAGAATAGTGTATGCGGCGACCGAGTTGCTCTTGCCCGGCGTCAATACGGG
ATAATACCGCGCCACATAGCAGAACTTTAAAAGTGCTCATCATTGGAAAACGTTCTTCGGGGCGAAAACT
CTCAAGGATCTTACCGCTGTTGAGATCCAGTTCGATGTAACCCACTCGTGCACCCAACTGATCTTCAGCA
TCTTTTACTTTCACCAGCGTTTCTGGGTGAGCAAAAACAGGAAGGCAAAATGCCGCAAAAAAGGGAATAA
GGGCGACACGGAAATGTTGAATACTCATACTCTTCCTTTTTCAATATTATTGAAGCATTTATCAGGGTTA
TTGTCTCATGAGCGGATACATATTTGAATGTATTTAGAAAAATAAACAAATAGGGGTTCCGCGCACATTT
CCCCGAAAAGTGCCACCTGACGTCGACGGATCGGGAGATCTCCCGATCCCCTATGGTGCACTCTCAGTAC
AATCTGCTCTGATGCCGCATAGTTAAGCCAGTATCTGCTCCCTGCTTGTGTGTTGGAGG
